Addgene plasmid #16303: Axin DeltaGID/pCS2MT
Depositing lab: Peter Klein. Depositing organization: University of Pennsylvania. Publication: Regulation of glycogen synthase kinase 3beta and downstream Wnt signaling by axin. Hedgepeth CM, Deardorff MA, Rankin K, Klein PS. Mol Cell Biol. 1999 Oct . 19(10):7147-57. PubMed 10490650.
Backbone
  Vector backbone: pCS2+MT
  Backbone size w/o insert (bp): 4352
  Vector type: Vertebrate expression
Growth in bacteria
  Bacterial resistance: Ampicillin, 100 μg/mL
  Growth temperature: 37°C
  Growth strain: DH5alpha
  Copy number: High Copy
Gene/Insert
  Gene/Insert name: Axin DeltaGID (alt name: Axin)
  Species: X. laevis (frog)
  Mutation: Delta GID: deletion of GSK interaction domain aa 324-504
  Entrez Gene: axin1.L (a.k.a. XELAEV_18045581mg, axin1, fused)
  Tag / fusion protein: 5x myc (N terminal on backbone)
  Cloning method: Restriction Enzyme; 5′ cloning site NcoI (not destroyed); 3′ cloning site XhoI (not destroyed)
  Sequencing primers: 5′ SP6; 3′ T3
Terms and licenses: Academic/Nonprofit Terms; Industry Terms: Not Available to Industry
Depositor comments: For sense transcripts, cut with NotI and transcribe with SP6. GID= GSK3 interaction domain. NcoI digest should cut out a 1.733kb insert. Please note that the GSK interaction domain deletion begins at aa 321 when the sequence is compared to GenBank entry NM_001088405.1. As a result of the cloning process, there are two amino acids 'HM' prior to the end of the deletion at aa 504 that are not part of the endogenous axin sequence. Addgene's sequencing results also found a D559E mutation in the axin sequence that reflects a single nucleotide polymorphism. The depositing laboratory states that these differences are not a concern for the function of the plasmid.
How to cite: Axin DeltaGID/pCS2MT was a gift from Peter Klein (Addgene plasmid # 16303 ; http://n2t.net/addgene:16303 ; RRID:Addgene_16303)
