[The description below was written by a language model from this plasmid's Addgene catalogue record.]
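Description:
Axin DeltaGID/pCS2MT is a vertebrate expression plasmid built on the pCS2+MT backbone (about 4.35 kb without insert), carrying a deletion mutant of Xenopus laevis Axin (axin1.L). It is maintained in E. coli as a high-copy plasmid under ampicillin selection. The insert was placed between NcoI and XhoI sites, both retained, so that the coding sequence is fused in frame to the backbone-encoded N-terminal 5x myc epitope tag, allowing the protein to be detected or immunoprecipitated with anti-myc antibodies. The catalogue entry does not list the vector's promoter elements explicitly, but SP6 and T3 primer sites flank the insert. The depositor notes that sense transcripts are produced by SP6 transcription of NotI-linearised template, which indicates use for making synthetic mRNA in vitro, the usual route for this vector family in embryo microinjection.

The mutant lacks the GSK3 interaction domain (GID), recorded as a deletion of amino acids 324–504, so the encoded Axin should be unable to bind glycogen synthase kinase 3. The record notes some sequence details. Relative to the GenBank reference the deletion actually begins at residue 321, two non-native residues (His-Met) left by cloning sit at the deletion junction, and a D559E change reflects a single nucleotide polymorphism. The depositing laboratory considers none of these to affect function. The associated publication concerns regulation of GSK3β and downstream Wnt signalling by Axin, so the construct is suited to testing how far Axin's effects on the Wnt pathway depend on its interaction with GSK3. No feature table was provided, so other backbone elements cannot be confirmed from the record.
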