>Addgene plasmid #16303 | Axin DeltaGID/pCS2MT | addgene partial sequence | sequence record 39663 | SP6 5'-ATTTAGGTGACACTATAG-3'
CCATCGATTTAAGCTATGGAGCAAAAGCTCATTTCTGAAGAGGACTTGAATGAAATGGAGCAAAAGCTCA
TTTCTGAAGAGGACTTGAATGAAATGGAGCAAAAGCTCATTTCTGAAGAGGACTTGAATGAAATGGAGCA
AAAGCTCATTTCTGAAGAGGACTTGAATGAAATGGAGCAAAAGCTCATTTCTGAAGAGGACTTGAATGAA
ATGGAGAGCTTGGGCGACCTCACCATGGGGATGAGTGTCAAAGGGAAAGGTTTCCCTTTGGACCTAGGGG
GAAGCTTTACTGAAGATGCACCTAGGCCACCAGTTCCTGGCGAGGAAGGAGAACTGATTACAACAGATCA
AAGACCCTTCAGCCATACTTACTACTCTCTGAAAAATGATGGGATCAAAAACGAAACCTCAACTGCCACC
CCTAGAAGGCCAGACCTAGACTTGGGCTACGAGCCTGAAGGTAGTGCTTCCCCGACGCCTCCGTATTTAA
AATGGGCTGAGTCGTTGCACTCGCTGTTGGACGATCAGGATGGAATTCACTTGTTCAGGACTTTTTTGCA
ACAAGAGAACTGTGCAGACCTGCTGGACTTCTGGTTTGCCTGCAGCGGTTTTC
