>Addgene plasmid #16303 | Axin DeltaGID/pCS2MT | addgene partial sequence | sequence record 42651 | xAxin-F 5'-AGGAATGGAGGTGTGACCAA-3'
GTTTATTTTCCCAGAAGCTTGCGTTAGACAGTTCGTCCCATTGTGCAGGATCTAATAGAAGATTAAGTGA
CGGCAGAGAATTCAGGCCTGGCACATGGAGAGAACCTGTTAACCCTTACTATGTTAACACTGGGTATGCT
GGGGCACCCGTCACCAGTGCCAATGACCATATGTTAAGCAAGACCCTTCCTGGGTCTCTGGGAACAATGC
AAACGGGACATGGAAAGCATTCATCCAAGTCCACGGCAAAAGTAGACTCCGGTAACCTGCATCATCACAA
ACACGTCTACCACCACGTCCATCATCACGGCGGAGTAAAACCAAAAGAGCAAATAGAGGGGGAATCAACA
CAGCGAGTGCAGACCAACTTCCCTTGGAATGTCGAGTCTCATAACTATGCAACCAAATCACGCAATTATG
CCGAGAGCATGGGGATGGCTCCCAATCCTATGGATTCTTTGGCTTACAGTGGCAAAGTCAGCATGCTTTC
AAAAAGGAACGCTAAAAAGGCAGATTTAGGGAAGAGTGAAAGCGCCAGCCATGAGATGCCTGTTGTCCCT
GAGGATTCGGAGAGACACCAGAAGATCTTGCAGTGGATAATGGAGGGAGAGAAAGAAATAATCAGACACA
AGAAAAGTAACCACAGCTCATCTAGTGCCAAGAAGCAGCCTCCTACCGAATTGGCCAGACCACTTTCAAT
TGAGCGTCCTGGTGCAGTTCACCCCTGGGTCAGTGCTCAGCTCCGTAACGTGGTACAGCCTTCCCATCCC
TTCATCCAAGATCCTACCATGCCCCCCAATCCTGCCCCTAATCCACTGACACAGCTGG
